>Addgene plasmid #45952 | pCLX-pTF-R1-DEST-R2-EBR65 | depositor full sequence | sequence record 64545 | pCLX-pTF-R1-DEST-R2-EBR65 sequence 10921 bps
GTCGACATTGATTATTGACTAGTTATTAATAGTAATCAATTACGGGGTCATTAGTTCATAGCCCATATAT
GGAGTTCCGCGTTACATAACTTACGGTAAATGGCCCGCCTGGCTGACCGCCCAACGACCCCCGCCCATTG
ACGTCAATAATGACGTATGTTCCCATAGTAACGCCAATAGGGACTTTCCATTGACGTCAATGGGTGGACT
ATTTACGGTAAACTGCCCACTTGGCAGTACATCAAGTGTATCATATGCCAAGTACGCCCCCTATTGACGT
CAATGACGGTAAATGGCCCGCCTGGCATTATGCCCAGTACATGACCTTATGGGACTTTCCTACTTGGCAG
TACATCTACGTATTAGTCATCGCTATTACCATGGGAGGCGTGGCCTGGGCGGGACTGGGGAGTGGCGAGC
CCTCAGATCCTGCATATAAGCAGCTGCTTTTTGCCTGTACTGGGTCTCTCTGGTTAGACCAGATCTGAGC
CTGGGAGCTCTCTGGCTAACTAGGGAACCCACTGCTTAAGCCTCAATAAAGCTTGCCTTGAGTGCTTCAA
GTAGTGTGTGCCCGTCTGTTGTGTGACTCTGGTAACTAGAGATCCCTCAGACCCTTTTAGTCAGTGTGGA
AAATCTCTAGCAGTGGCGCCCGAACAGGGACTTGAAAGCGAAAGGGAAACCAGAGGAGCTCTCTCGACGC
AGGACTCGGCTTGCTGAAGCGCGCACGGCAAGAGGCGAGGGGCGGCGACTGGTGAGTACGCCAAAAATTT
TGACTAGCGGAGGCTAGAAGGAGAGAGATGGGTGCGAGAGCGTCAGTATTAAGCGGGGGAGAATTAGATC
GCGATGGGAAAAAATTCGGTTAAGGCCAGGGGGAAAGAAAAAATATAAATTAAAACATATAGTATGGGCA
AGCAGGGAGCTAGAACGATTCGCAGTTAATCCTGGCCTGTTAGAAACATCAGAAGGCTGTAGACAAATAC
TGGGACAGCTACAACCATCCCTTCAGACAGGATCAGAAGAACTTAGATCATTATATAATACAGTAGCAAC
CCTCTATTGTGTGCATCAAAGGATAGAGATAAAAGACACCAAGGAAGCTTTAGACAAGATAGAGGAAGAG
CAAAACAAAAGTAAGAAAAAAGCACAGCAAGCAGCAGGATCTTCAGACCTGGAAATTCCCTACAATCCCC
AAAGTCAAGGAGTAGTAGAATCTATGAATAAAGAATTAAAGAAAATTATAGGACAGGTAAGAGATCAGGC
TGAACATCTTAAGACAGCAGTACAAATGGCAGTATTCATCCACAATTTTAAAAGAAAAGGGGGGATTGGG
GGGTACAGTGCAGGGGAAAGAATAGTAGACATAATAGCAACAGACATACAAACTAAAGAATTACAAAAAC
AAATTACAAAAATTCAAAATTTTCGGGTTTATTACAGGGACAGCAGAAATCCACTTTGGAAAGGACCAGC
AAAGCTCCTCTGGAAAGGTGAAGGGGCAGTAGTAATACAAGATAATAGTGACATAAAAGTAGTGCCAAGA
AGAAAAGCAAAGATCATTAGGGATTATGGAAAACAGATGGCAGGTGATGATTGTGTGGCAAGTAGACAGG
ATGAGGATTAGAACATGGAAAAGTTTAGTAAAACACCATAAGGAGGAGATATGAGGGACAATTGGAGAAG
TGAATTATATAAATATAAAGTAGTAAAAATTGAACCATTAGGAGTAGCACCCACCAAGGCAAAGAGAAGA
GTGGTGCAGAGAGAAAAAAGAGCAGTGGGAATAGGAGCTTTGTTCCTTGGGTTCTTGGGAGCAGCAGGAA
GCACTATGGGCGCAGCGTCAATGACGCTGACGGTACAGGCCAGACAATTATTGTCTGGTATAGTGCAGCA
GCAGAACAATTTGCTGAGGGCTATTGAGGCGCAACAGCATCTGTTGCAACTCACAGTCTGGGGCATCAAG
CAGCTCCAGGCAAGAATCCTGGCTGTGGAAAGATACCTAAAGGATCAACAGCTCCTGGGGATTTGGGGTT
GCTCTGGAAAACTCATTTGCACCACTGCTGTGCCTTGGAATGCTAGTTGGAGTAATAAATCTCTGGAACA
GATTTGGAATCACACGACCTGGATGGAGTGGGACAGAGAAATTAACAATTACACAAGCTTAATACACTCC
TTAATTGAAGAATCGCAAAACCAGCAAGAAAAGAATGAACAAGAATTATTGGAATTAGATAAATGGGCAA
GTTTGTGGAATTGGTTTAACATAACAAATTGGCTGTGGTATATAAAATTATTCATAATGATAGTAGGAGG
CTTGGTAGGTTTAAGAATAGTTTTTGCTGTACTTTCTATAGTGAATAGAGTTAGGCAGGGATATTCACCA
TTATCGTTTCAGACCCACCTCCCAACCCCGAGGGGACCCGACAGGCCCGAAGGAATAGAAGAAGAAGGTG
GAGAGAGAGACAGAGACAGATCCATTCGATTAGTGAACGGATCTCGACGGTATCGGTTCGGTACAACTCC
CACTAGACATATCCTACTCTATCATTGATAGAGTGACCCTTCCATAGACATATCCTACTCTATCATTGAT
AGAGTGACCCTTCCACTAGGTTCACTTTTCTCTATCATTGATAGGGAGTGGTAAACAATTGATGGACAAA
ATCTATCAATGATAGAGAGTGCATGTTACTAGTATTGTTCTTCTCTATCATTGATAGTGACTTTGCCTAA
TCACTTAGCAACTCTATCATTGATAGAGTTCTAGTATTAGCAAGGCCTTTCCTCTATATAAGGAAGTTCA
TTTCATTTGGAGAAGATCCCCGGGGATCCTCTAGAGTCGAATCACAAGTTTGTACAAAAAAGCTGAACGA
GAAACGTAAAATGATATAAATATCAATATATTAAATTAGATTTTGCATAAAAAACAGACTACATAATACT
GTAAAACACAACATATCCAGTCACTATGGCGGCCGCATTAGGCACCCCAGGCTTTACACTTTATGCTTCC
GGCTCGTATAATGTGTGGATTTTGAGTTAGGATCCGTCGAGATTTTCAGGAGCTAAGGAAGCTAAAATGG
AGAAAAAAATCACTGGATATACCACCGTTGATATATCCCAATGGCATCGTAAAGAACATTTTGAGGCATT
TCAGTCAGTTGCTCAATGTACCTATAACCAGACCGTTCAGCTGGATATTACGGCCTTTTTAAAGACCGTA
AAGAAAAATAAGCACAAGTTTTATCCGGCCTTTATTCACATTCTTGCCCGCCTGATGAATGCTCATCCGG
AATTCCGTATGGCAATGAAAGACGGTGAGCTGGTGATATGGGATAGTGTTCACCCTTGTTACACCGTTTT
CCATGAGCAAACTGAAACGTTTTCATCGCTCTGGAGTGAATACCACGACGATTTCCGGCAGTTTCTACAC
ATATATTCGCAAGATGTGGCGTGTTACGGTGAAAACCTGGCCTATTTCCCTAAAGGGTTTATTGAGAATA
TGTTTTTCGTCTCAGCCAATCCCTGGGTGAGTTTCACCAGTTTTGATTTAAACGTGGCCAATATGGACAA
CTTCTTCGCCCCCGTTTTCACCATGGGCAAATATTATACGCAAGGCGACAAGGTGCTGATGCCGCTGGCG
ATTCAGGTTCATCATGCCGTTTGTGATGGCTTCCATGTCGGCAGAATGCTTAATGAATTACAACAGTACT
GCGATGAGTGGCAGGGCGGGGCGTAAACGCGTGGATCCGGCTTACTAAAAGCCAGATAACAGTATGCGTA
TTTGCGCGCTGATTTTTGCGGTATAAGAATATATACTGATATGTATACCCGAAGTATGTCAAAAAGAGGT
ATGCTATGAAGCAGCGTATTACAGTGACAGTTGACAGCGACAGCTATCAGTTGCTCAAGGCATATATGAT
GTCAATATCTCCGGTCTGGTAAGCACAACCATGCAGAATGAAGCCCGTCGTCTGCGTGCCGAACGCTGGA
AAGCGGAAAATCAGGAAGGGATGGCTGAGGTCGCCCGGTTTATTGAAATGAACGGCTCTTTTGCTGACGA
GAACAGGGGCTGGTGAAATGCAGTTTAAGGTTTACACCTATAAAAGAGAGAGCCGTTATCGTCTGTTTGT
GGATGTACAGAGTGATATTATTGACACGCCCGGGCGACGGATGGTGATCCCCCTGGCCAGTGCACGTCTG
CTGTCAGATAAAGTCTCCCGTGAACTTTACCCGGTGGTGCATATCGGGGATGAAAGCTGGCGCATGATGA
CCACCGATATGGCCAGTGTGCCGGTCTCCGTTATCGGGGAAGAAGTGGCTGATCTCAGCCACCGCGAAAA
TGACATCAAAAACGCCATTAACCTGATGTTCTGGGGAATATAAATGTCAGGCTCCCTTATACACAGCCAG
TCTGCAGGTCGACCATAGTGACTGGATATGTTGTGTTTTACAGTATTATGTAGTCTGTTTTTTATGCAAA
ATCTAATTTAATATATTGATATTTATATCATTTTACGTTTCTCGTTCAGCTTTCTTGTACAAAGTGGTGA
TTCGACCTGCAGGCATGCAAGCTCGGGCCCCCCCTCGAGGTCGACGGTATCGATAAGCTTGATAACTTTT
AAAAGAAAAGGGGGGATTGGGGGGTACAGTGCAGGGGAAAGAATAGTAGACATAATAGCAACAGACATAC
AAACTAAAGAATTACAAAAACAAATTACAAAAATTCAAAATTTTCCGATCACGAGACTAGCCTCGAGAAG
CTTGATCGATGGCTCCGGTGCCCGTCAGTGGGCAGAGCGCACATCGCCCACAGTCCCCGAGAAGTTGGGG
GGAGGGGTCGGCAATTGAACCGGTGCCTAGAGAAGGTGGCGCGGGGTAAACTGGGAAAGTGATGTCGTGT
ACTGGCTCCGCCTTTTTCCCGAGGGTGGGGGAGAACCGTATATAAGTGCAGTAGTCGCCGTGAACGTTCT
TTTTCGCAACGGGTTTGCCGCCAGAACACAGGTGTCGTGACGCGGATCCATGGCCAAGCCTTTGTCTCAA
GAAGAATCCACCCTCATTGAAAGAGCAACGGCTACAATCAACAGCATCCCCATCTCTGAAGACTACAGCG
TCGCCAGCGCAGCTCTCTCTAGCGACGGCCGCATCTTCACTGGTGTCAATGTATATCATTTTACTGGGGG
ACCTTGTGCAGAACTCGTGGTGCTGGGCACTGCTGCTGCTGCGGCAGCTGGCAACCTGACTTGTATCGTC
GCGATCGGAAATGAGAACAGGGGCATCTTGAGCCCCTGCGGACGGTGCCGACAGGTGCTTCTCGATCTGC
ATCCTGGGATCAAAGCCATAGTGAAGGACAGTGATGGACAGCCGACGGCAGTTGGGATTCGTGAATTGCT
GCCCTCTGGTTATGTGTGGGAGGGCGGATCAGGTCAATGTACTAACTACGCTTTGTTGAAGCTTGCCGGC
GATGTTGAAAGTAACCCCGGTCCTATGTCCAGACTGGACAAGAGCAAAGTCATAAACGGCGCTCTGGAAT
TACTCAATGGAGTCGGTATCGAAGGCCTGACGACAAGGAAACTCGCTCAAAAGCTGGGAGTTGAGCAGCC
TACCCTGTACTGGCACGTGAAGAACAAGCGGGCCCTGCTCGATGCCCTGCCAATCGAGATGCTGGACAGG
CATCATACCCACTTCTGCCCCCTGGAAGGCGAGTCATGGCAAGACTTTCTGCGGAACAACGCCAAGTCAT
TCCGCTGTGCTCTCCTCTCACATCGCGACGGGGCTAAAGTGCATCTCGGCACCCGCCCAACAGAGAAACA
GTACGAAACCCTGGAAAATCAGCTCGCGTTCCTGTGTCAGCAAGGCTTCTCCCTGGAGAACGCACTGTAC
GCTCTGTCCGCCGTGGGCCACTTTACACTGGGCTGCGTATTGGAGGAACAGGAGCATCAAGTAGCAAAAG
AGGAAAGAGAGACACCTACCACCGATTCTATGCCCCCACTTCTGAGACAAGCAATTGAGCTGTTCGACCG
GCAGGGAGCCGAACCTGCCTTCCTTTTCGGCCTGGAACTAATCATATGTGGCCTGGAGAAACAGCTAAAG
TGCGAAAGCGGCGGGCCGGCCTCGAGCGAATTCCAGTACCTGCCAGATACAGACGATCGTCACCGGATTG
AGGAGAAACGTAAAAGGACATATGAGACCTTCAAGAGCATCATGAAGAAGAGTCCTTTCAGCGGACCCAC
CGACCCCCGGCCTCCACCTCGACGCATTGCTGTGCCTTCCCGCAGCTCAGCTTCTGTCCCCAAGCCAGCA
CCCCAGCCCTATCCCTTTACGTCATCCCTGAGCACCATCAACTATGATGAGTTTCCCACCATGGTGTTTC
CTTCTGGGCAGATCAGCCAGGCCTCGGCCTTGGCCCCGGCCCCTCCCCAAGTCCTGCCCCAGGCTCCAGC
CCCTGCCCCTGCTCCAGCCATGGTATCAGCTCTGGCCCAGGCCCCAGCCCCTGTCCCAGTCCTAGCCCCA
GGCCCTCCTCAGGCTGTGGCCCCACCTGCCCCCAAGCCCACCCAGGCTGGGGAAGGAACGCTGTCAGAGG
CCCTGCTGCAGCTGCAGTTTGATGATGAAGACCTGGGGGCCTTGCTTGGCAACAGCACAGACCCAGCTGT
GTTCACAGACCTGGCATCCGTCGACAACTCCGAGTTTCAGCAGCTGCTGAACCAGGGCATACCTGTGGCC
CCCCACACAACTGAGCCCATGCTGATGGAGTACCCTGAGGCTATAACTCGCCTAGTGACAGGGGCCCAGA
GGCCCCCCGACCCAGCTCCTGCTCCACTGGGGGCCCCGGGGCTCCCCAATGGCCTCCTTTCAGGAGATGA
AGACTTCTCCTCCATTGCGGACATGGACTTCTCAGCCCTGCTGAGTCAGATCAGCTCCTAAAGATCCGCG
TCGTACGGTCGACAATCAACCTCTGGATTACAAAATTTGTGAAAGATTGACTGGTATTCTTAACTATGTT
GCTCCTTTTACGCTATGTGGATACGCTGCTTTAATGCCTTTGTATCATGCTATTGCTTCCCGTATGGCTT
TCATTTTCTCCTCCTTGTATAAATCCTGGTTGCTGTCTCTTTATGAGGAGTTGTGGCCCGTTGTCAGGCA
ACGTGGCGTGGTGTGCACTGTGTTTGCTGACGCAACCCCCACTGGTTGGGGCATTGCCACCACCTGTCAG
CTCCTTTCCGGGACTTTCGCTTTCCCCCTCCCTATTGCCACGGCGGAACTCATCGCCGCCTGCCTTGCCC
GCTGCTGGACAGGGGCTCGGCTGTTGGGCACTGACAATTCCGTGGTGTTGTCGGGGAAGCTGACGTCCTT
TCCATGGCTGCTCGCCTGTGTTGCCACCTGGATTCTGCGCGGGACGTCCTTCTGCTACGTCCCTTCGGCC
CTCAATCCAGCGGACCTTCCTTCCCGCGGCCTGCTGCCGGCTCTGCGGCCTCTTCCGCGTCTTCGCCTTC
GCCCTCAGACGAGTCGGATCTCCCTTTGGGCCGCCTCCCCGCCTGGAATTCGAGCTCGGTACCTTTAAGA
CCAATGACTTACAAGGCAGCTGTAGATCTTAGCCACTTTTTAAAAGAAAAGGGGGGACTGGAAGGGCTAA
TTCACTCCCAACGAAGACAAGATGGGATCAATTCACCATGGGAATAACTTCGTATAGCATACATTATACG
AAGTTATGCTGCTTTTTGCTTGTACTGGGTCTCTCTGGTTAGACCAGATCTGAGCCTGGGAGCTCTCTGG
CTAACTAGGGAACCCACTGCTTAAGCCTCAATAAAGCTTGCCTTGAGTGCTTCAAGTAGTGTGTGCCCGT
CTGTTGTGTGACTCTGGTAACTAGAGATCCCTCAGACCCTTTTAGTCAGTGTGGAAAATCTCTAGCAGCA
TCTAGTTGAATCGCCAGTGTGTCGAGCTAGCAGATCTTTTTCCCTCTGCCAAAAATTATGGGGACATCAT
GAAGCCCCTTGAGCATCTGACTTCTGGCTAATAAAGGAAATTTATTTTCATTGCAATAGTGTGTTGGAAT
TTTTTGTGTCTCTCACTCGGAAGGACATATGGGAGGGCAAATCATTTAAAACATCAGAATGAGTATTTGG
TTTAGAGTTTGGCAACATATGCCATATGCTGGCTGCCATGAACAAAGGTGGCTATAAAGAGGTCATCAGT
ATATGAAACAGCCCCCTGCTGTCCATTCCTTATTCCATAGAAAAGCCTTGACTTGAGGTTAGATTTTTTT
TATATTTTGTTTTGTGTTATTTTTTTCTTTAACATCCCTAAAATTTTCCTTACATGTTTTACTAGCCAGA
TTTTTCCTCCTCTCCTGACTACTCCCAGTCATAGCTGTCCCTCTTCTCTTATGAAGATCCCTCGACCTGC
AGCCCAAGCTTGGCGTAATCATGGTCATAGCTGTTTCCTGTGTGAAATTGTTATCCGCTCACAATTCCAC
ACAACATACGAGCCGGAAGCATAAAGTGTAAAGCCTGGGGTGCCTAATGAGTGAGCTAACTCACATTAAT
TGCGTTGCGCTCACTGCCCGCTTTCCAGTCGGGAAACCTGTCGTGCCAGCGGATCCGCATCTCAATTAGT
CAGCAACCATAGTCCCGCCCCTAACTCCGCCCATCCCGCCCCTAACTCCGCCCAGTTCCGCCCATTCTCC
GCCCCATGGCTGACTAATTTTTTTTATTTATGCAGAGGCCGAGGCCGCCTCGGCCTCTGAGCTATTCCAG
AAGTAGTGAGGAGGCTTTTTTGGAGGCCTAGGCTTTTGCAAAAAGCTAACTTGTTTATTGCAGCTTATAA
TGGTTACAAATAAAGCAATAGCATCACAAATTTCACAAATAAAGCATTTTTTTCACTGCATTCTAGTTGT
GGTTTGTCCAAACTCATCAATGTATCTTATCATGTCTGGATCCGCTGCATTAATGAATCGGCCAACGCGC
GGGGAGAGGCGGTTTGCGTATTGGGCGCTCTTCCGCTTCCTCGCTCACTGACTCGCTGCGCTCGGTCGTT
CGGCTGCGGCGAGCGGTATCAGCTCACTCAAAGGCGGTAATACGGTTATCCACAGAATCAGGGGATAACG
CAGGAAAGAACATGTGAGCAAAAGGCCAGCAAAAGGCCAGGAACCGTAAAAAGGCCGCGTTGCTGGCGTT
TTTCCATAGGCTCCGCCCCCCTGACGAGCATCACAAAAATCGACGCTCAAGTCAGAGGTGGCGAAACCCG
ACAGGACTATAAAGATACCAGGCGTTTCCCCCTGGAAGCTCCCTCGTGCGCTCTCCTGTTCCGACCCTGC
CGCTTACCGGATACCTGTCCGCCTTTCTCCCTTCGGGAAGCGTGGCGCTTTCTCAATGCTCACGCTGTAG
GTATCTCAGTTCGGTGTAGGTCGTTCGCTCCAAGCTGGGCTGTGTGCACGAACCCCCCGTTCAGCCCGAC
CGCTGCGCCTTATCCGGTAACTATCGTCTTGAGTCCAACCCGGTAAGACACGACTTATCGCCACTGGCAG
CAGCCACTGGTAACAGGATTAGCAGAGCGAGGTATGTAGGCGGTGCTACAGAGTTCTTGAAGTGGTGGCC
TAACTACGGCTACACTAGAAGGACAGTATTTGGTATCTGCGCTCTGCTGAAGCCAGTTACCTTCGGAAAA
AGAGTTGGTAGCTCTTGATCCGGCAAACAAACCACCGCTGGTAGCGGTGGTTTTTTTGTTTGCAAGCAGC
AGATTACGCGCAGAAAAAAAGGATCTCAAGAAGATCCTTTGATCTTTTCTACGGGGTCTGACGCTCAGTG
GAACGAAAACTCACGTTAAGGGATTTTGGTCATGAGATTATCAAAAAGGATCTTCACCTAGATCCTTTTA
AATTAAAAATGAAGTTTTAAATCAATCTAAAGTATATATGAGTAAACTTGGTCTGACAGTTACCAATGCT
TAATCAGTGAGGCACCTATCTCAGCGATCTGTCTATTTCGTTCATCCATAGTTGCCTGACTCCCCGTCGT
GTAGATAACTACGATACGGGAGGGCTTACCATCTGGCCCCAGTGCTGCAATGATACCGCGAGACCCACGC
TCACCGGCTCCAGATTTATCAGCAATAAACCAGCCAGCCGGAAGGGCCGAGCGCAGAAGTGGTCCTGCAA
CTTTATCCGCCTCCATCCAGTCTATTAATTGTTGCCGGGAAGCTAGAGTAAGTAGTTCGCCAGTTAATAG
TTTGCGCAACGTTGTTGCCATTGCTACAGGCATCGTGGTGTCACGCTCGTCGTTTGGTATGGCTTCATTC
AGCTCCGGTTCCCAACGATCAAGGCGAGTTACATGATCCCCCATGTTGTGCAAAAAAGCGGTTAGCTCCT
TCGGTCCTCCGATCGTTGTCAGAAGTAAGTTGGCCGCAGTGTTATCACTCATGGTTATGGCAGCACTGCA
TAATTCTCTTACTGTCATGCCATCCGTAAGATGCTTTTCTGTGACTGGTGAGTACTCAACCAAGTCATTC
TGAGAATAGTGTATGCGGCGACCGAGTTGCTCTTGCCCGGCGTCAATACGGGATAATACCGCGCCACATA
GCAGAACTTTAAAAGTGCTCATCATTGGAAAACGTTCTTCGGGGCGAAAACTCTCAAGGATCTTACCGCT
GTTGAGATCCAGTTCGATGTAACCCACTCGTGCACCCAACTGATCTTCAGCATCTTTTACTTTCACCAGC
GTTTCTGGGTGAGCAAAAACAGGAAGGCAAAATGCCGCAAAAAAGGGAATAAGGGCGACACGGAAATGTT
GAATACTCATACTCTTCCTTTTTCAATATTATTGAAGCATTTATCAGGGTTATTGTCTCATGAGCGGATA
CATATTTGAATGTATTTAGAAAAATAAACAAATAGGGGTTCCGCGCACATTTCCCCGAAAAGTGCCACCT
G
Features (pLannotate 1.2.2; 44 found; start..end, strand, type, name):
      4..383     +  enhancer       CMV enhancer: human cytomegalovirus immediate early enhancer
    385..642     +  LTR            5' LTR (truncated): truncated 5' long terminal repeat (LTR) from HIV-1
    689..814     +  misc_feature   HIV-1 Ψ: packaging signal of human immunodeficiency virus type 1
    798..1157    +  CDS            HIV-1 gag (fragment): gag protein from human immunodeficiency virus 1; gag
   1306..1423    +  misc_feature   cPPT/CTS: central polypurine tract and central termination sequence of HIV-1
   1566..1649    +  CDS            vif (fragment): VIF_HV1BR - Experimental evidence at protein level: Swiss-Prot protein existence level 1. Counteracts the innate antiviral activity of host APOBEC3F and APOBEC3G. Forms a complex with host APOBEC3F and APOBEC3G thus preventing the entry of these lethally hypermutating enzymes into progeny virions. Recruits an active E3 ubiquitin ligase complex composed of elongin BC, CUL5, and RBX2 to induce polyubiquitination of APOBEC3G and APOBEC3F. In turn, they are directed to the 26S proteasome for degradation. Vif interaction with APOBEC3G also blocks its cytidine deaminase activity in a proteasome-inde
   1783..2016    +  misc_feature   RRE: The Rev response element (RRE) of HIV-1 allows for Rev-dependent mRNA export from the nucleus to the cytoplasm.
   2393..2493    +  CDS            Rev (fragment): human immunodeficiency virus 1 (HIV-1) Rev protein; rev; enhances nuclear export of unspliced and incompletely spliced viral mRNAs
   2536..2554    +  protein_bind   tet operator: bacterial operator O1 for the tetR and tetA genes tetracycline repressor TetR
   2577..2595    +  protein_bind   tet operator: bacterial operator O1 for the tetR and tetA genes tetracycline repressor TetR
   2618..2645    -  promoter       tetR/tetA promoters (fragment): tetR; overlapping promoters for bacterial tetR and tetA
   2741..2759    +  protein_bind   tet operator: bacterial operator O1 for the tetR and tetA genes tetracycline repressor TetR
   2770..2813    +  promoter       minimal CaMV 35S promoter (fragment): minimal 35S promoter from cauliflower mosaic virus
   2819..2840    +  misc_feature   MCS (fragment): pUC18/19 multiple cloning site
   2844..2968    +  protein_bind   attR1: mutant version of attR; recombination site for the Gateway® LR reaction LR Clonase™
   2993..3023    +  promoter       lac UV5 promoter: E. coli lac promoter with an "up" mutation
   3047..3076    +  promoter       cat promoter (fragment): promoter of the E. coli cat gene encoding chloramphenicol acetyltransferase
   3077..3736    +  CDS            CmR: chloramphenicol acetyltransferase; cat; confers resistance to chloramphenicol
   3915..4073    +  CDS            ccdA (fragment): CCDA_ECO57 - Also known as H, letA. Experimental evidence at protein level: Swiss-Prot protein existence level 1. Antitoxin component of a type II toxin-antitoxin (TA) system which inhibits the post-segregational killing (PSK) of plasmid-free cells, also referred to as a plasmid addiction system. Binds to and blocks the activity of CcdB; will also remove bound CcdB protein from the CcdB-GyrA complex by forming a CcdA-CcdB complex, a process termed rejuvenation. Functions as a transcriptional corepressor for the ccdAB operon, repression also requires CcdB (By similarity). From Escherichia coli
   4078..4380    +  CDS            ccdB: CCDB_ECOLI - Also known as G, letB, letD. Experimental evidence at protein level: Swiss-Prot protein existence level 1. Toxic component of a type II toxin-antitoxin (TA) system, functioning in plasmid maintainence. Responsible for the post- segregational killing (PSK) of plasmid-free cells, also referred to as a plasmid addiction system. Half-life of over 2 hours. Cell killing by CcdB is accompanied by filamentation, defects in chromosome and plasmid segregation, defects in cell division, formation of anucleate cells, decreased DNA synthesis and plasmid loss. Interferes with the activity of DN
   4424..4548    -  protein_bind   attR2: mutant version of attR; recombination site for the Gateway® LR reaction LR Clonase™
   4552..4573    +  misc_feature   MCS (fragment): pUC18/19 multiple cloning site
   4574..4614    -  misc_feature   MCS (fragment): pBluescript multiple cloning site
   4617..4734    +  misc_feature   cPPT/CTS: central polypurine tract and central termination sequence of HIV-1
   4790..5001    +  promoter       EF-1α core promoter: core promoter for human elongation factor EF-1α
   5020..5415    +  CDS            BSD: blasticidin S deaminase; Aspergillus terreus BSD; confers resistance to blasticidin
   5485..6108    +  CDS            rtTA3 (fragment): reverse tetracycline transactivator 3 activates expression from Tet-responsive promoters in the presence of doxycycline
   6547..6918    +  CDS            RelA (p65) AD: transcriptional activation domain of human RelA, also known as p65 (O'Shea and Perkins, 2008)
   6944..7532    +  misc_feature   WPRE: woodchuck hepatitis virus posttranscriptional regulatory element
   7549..7653    +  CDS            nef (fragment): NEF_HV1LA - Experimental evidence at protein level: Swiss-Prot protein existence level 1. Extracellular Nef protein targets CD4(+) T-lymphocytes for apoptosis by interacting with CXCR4 surface receptors. From Human immunodeficiency virus type 1 group M subtype B (isolate Lai) (HIV-1).
   7674..7707    +  protein_bind   loxP: Cre-mediated recombination occurs in the 8-bp core sequence (GCATACAT). Cre recombinase
   7727..7907    +  LTR            5' LTR (truncated): truncated 5' long terminal repeat (LTR) from HIV-1
   8010..8065    +  polyA_signal   β-globin poly(A) signal: rabbit β-globin polyadenylation signal (Gil and Proudfoot, 1987)
   8446..8468    -  protein_bind   lac operator (fragment): The lac repressor binds to the lac operator to inhibit transcription in E. coli. This inhibition can be relieved by adding lactose or isopropyl-β-D-thiogalactopyranoside (IPTG). lac repressor encoded by lacI
   8472..8502    -  promoter       lac promoter: promoter for the E. coli lac operon
   8517..8538    -  protein_bind   CAP binding site: CAP binding activates transcription in the presence of cAMP. E. coli catabolite activator protein
   8551..8590    -  CDS            lacI (fragment): lac repressor; lacI; The lac repressor binds to the lac operator to inhibit transcription in E. coli. This inhibition can be relieved by adding lactose or isopropyl-β-D-thiogalactopyranoside (IPTG).
   8597..8619    +  promoter       SV40 promoter (fragment): SV40 enhancer and early promoter
   8643..8778    +  rep_origin     SV40 ori: SV40 origin of replication
   8798..8932    +  polyA_signal   SV40 poly(A) signal: SV40 polyadenylation signal
   8934..8988    -  CDS            lacI (fragment): lac repressor; lacI; The lac repressor binds to the lac operator to inhibit transcription in E. coli. This inhibition can be relieved by adding lactose or isopropyl-β-D-thiogalactopyranoside (IPTG).
   9171..9759    -  rep_origin     ori: high-copy-number ColE1/pMB1/pBR322/pUC origin of replication
   9930..10790   -  CDS            AmpR: β-lactamase; bla; confers resistance to ampicillin, carbenicillin, and related antibiotics
  10791..10895   -  promoter       AmpR promoter: bla
