[The description below was written by a language model from this plasmid's Addgene catalogue record and pLannotate feature annotations shown in this document.]
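Description:
pCLX-pTF-R1-DEST-R2-EBR65 is an empty, 10.9 kb HIV-1-derived lentiviral Gateway destination vector from a series of "all-in-one" drug-inducible lentivectors. It is propagated in E. coli through a high-copy ColE1/pUC origin with ampicillin resistance. Because the destination cassette carries the ccdB toxin gene alongside a chloramphenicol resistance gene, it is maintained under dual ampicillin/chloramphenicol selection in a ccdB-tolerant strain. The viral genome is transcribed from a CMV enhancer fused to a truncated 5' LTR. It contains the Ψ packaging signal with a gag fragment, the RRE, cPPT/CTS elements, a WPRE, and a truncated 3' LTR region preceded by a loxP site, followed by a rabbit β-globin polyadenylation signal. An SV40 origin and poly(A) signal lie in the plasmid backbone.

The payload has two units. Upstream, an array of tet operator sequences joined to a minimal promoter (annotated as a CaMV 35S minimal promoter fragment) forms a tetracycline-responsive promoter that sits directly before the attR1–CmR–ccdB–attR2 cassette. An LR recombination with an entry clone replaces this cassette with a gene of interest, placing that gene under inducible control. Downstream, after a second cPPT/CTS, an EF-1α core promoter drives a region containing blasticidin S deaminase, an rtTA3-like reverse tetracycline transactivator fragment and the RelA (p65) activation domain. This suggests a p65-based reverse transactivator expressed together with the blasticidin marker, although the annotation does not show how these coding regions are linked. A single integrated vector should therefore supply the doxycycline-responsive activator, a marker for selecting transduced cells, and the regulated transgene. No insert is present in the deposited plasmid.
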