Addgene plasmid #45952: pCLX-pTF-R1-DEST-R2-EBR65
Purpose: (Empty Backbone)
Depositing lab: Patrick Salmon. Depositing organization: University of Geneva. Publication: Polyswitch lentivectors: "all-in-one" lentiviral vectors for drug-inducible gene expression, live selection, and recombination cloning. Giry-Laterriere M, Cherpin O, Kim YS, Jensen J, Salmon P. Hum Gene Ther. 2011 Oct;22(10):1255-67. Epub 2011 Sep 27. 10.1089/hum.2010.179 PubMed 21761975.
Backbone
  Vector backbone: pCLX-pTF-DEST
  Backbone size (bp): 10921
  Vector type: Lentiviral
Growth in bacteria
  Bacterial resistance: Chloramphenicol and Ampicillin, 25 & 100 μg/mL
  Growth temperature: 37°C
  Growth strain: ccdB Survival
  Copy number: High Copy
Gene/Insert
  Cloning method: Gateway Cloning
Terms and licenses: Academic/Nonprofit Terms; Industry Terms: Not Available to Industry
Depositor comments: More information can be found at http://medweb2.unige.ch/salmon/lentilab/lentivectors.html
How to cite: pCLX-pTF-R1-DEST-R2-EBR65 was a gift from Patrick Salmon (Addgene plasmid # 45952 ; http://n2t.net/addgene:45952 ; RRID:Addgene_45952)
