>Addgene plasmid #45952 | pCLX-pTF-R1-DEST-R2-EBR65 | addgene partial sequence | sequence record 67939 | CAT-R 5'-GCAACTGACTGAAATGCCTC-3'
ATGCCATTGGGATATATCAACGGTGGTATATCCAGTGATTTTTTTCTCCATTTTAGCTTCCTTAGCTCCT
GAAAATCTCGACGGATCCTAACTCAAAATCCACACATTATACGAGCCGGAAGCATAAAGTGTAAAGCCTG
GGGTGCCTAATGCGGCCGCCATAGTGACTGGATATGTTGTGTTTTACAGTATTATGTAGTCTGTTTTTTA
TGCAAAATCTAATTTAATATATTGATATTTATATCATTTTACGTTTCTCGTTCAGCTTTTTTGTACAAAC
TTGTGATTCGACTCTAGAGGATCCCCGGGGATCTTCTCCAAATGAAATGAACTTCCTTATATAGAGGAAA
GGCCTTGCTAATACTAGAACTCTATCAATGATAGAGTTGCTAAGTGATTAGGCAAAGTCACTATCAATGA
TAGAGAAGAACAATACTAGTAACATGCACTCTCTATCATTGATAGATTTTGTCCATCAATTGTTTACCAC
TCCCTATCAATGATAGAGAAAAGTGAACCTAGTGGAAGGGTCACTCTATCAATGATAGAGTAGGATATGT
CTATGGAAGGGTCACTCTATCAATGATAGAGTAGGATATGTCTAGTGGGAGTTGTACCGAACCGATACCG
TCGAGATCCGTTCACTAATCGAATGGATCTGTCTCTGTCTCTCTCTCCACCTTCTTCTTCTATTCCTTCG
GGCCTGTCGGGTCCCCTCGGGGTTGGGAGGTGGGTCTGAAACGATAATGGTGAATATCCCTGCCTAACTC
TATTCACTATAGAAAGTACAGCAAAAACTATTCTTAAACCTACCAAGCCTCCTACTATCATTATGAATAA
TTTTATATACCACAGCCAATTTGTTATGTTA
