>Addgene plasmid #45952 | pCLX-pTF-R1-DEST-R2-EBR65 | addgene partial sequence | sequence record 67942 | ccdb-fwd
CGGTCTCCGTTATCGGGGAAGAAGTGGCTGATCTCAGCCACCGCGAAAATGACATCAAAAACGCCATTAA
CCTGATGTTCTGGGGAATATAAATGTCAGGCTCCCTTATACACAGCCAGTCTGCAGGTCGACCATAGTGA
CTGGATATGTTGTGTTTTACAGTATTATGTAGTCTGTTTTTTATGCAAAATCTAATTTAATATATTGATA
TTTATATCATTTTACGTTTCTCGTTCAGCTTTCTTGTACAAAGTGGTGATTCGACCTGCAGGCATGCAAG
CTCGGGCCCCCCCTCGAGGTCGACGGTATCGATAAGCTTGATAACTTTTAAAAGAAAAGGGGGGATTGGG
GGGTACAGTGCAGGGGAAAGAATAGTAGACATAATAGCAACAGACATACAAACTAAAGAATTACAAAAAC
AAATTACAAAAATTCAAAATTTTATCGATCACGAGACTAGCCTCGAGAAGCTTGATCGATGGCTCCGGTG
CCCGTCAGTGGGCAGAGCGCACATCGCCCACAGTCCCCGAGAAGTTGGGGGGAGGGGTCGGCAATTGAAC
CGGTGCCTAGAGAAGGTGGCGCGGGGTAAACTGGGAAAGTGATGTCGTGTACTGGCTCCGCCTTTTTCCC
GAGGGTGGGGGAGAACCGTATATAAGTGCAGTAGTCGCCGTGAACGTTCTTTTTCGCAACGGGTTTGCCG
CCAGAACACAGGTGTCGTGACGCGGATCCATGGCCAAGCCTTTGTCTCAAGAAGAATCCACCCTCATTGA
AAGAGCAACGGCTACAATCAACAGCATCCCCATCTCTGAAGACTACAGCGTCGCCAGCGCAGCTCTCTCT
AGCGACGGCCGCATCTTCACTGGTGTCAATGTATATCATTTTACTGGGGGACCTTGTGCAGAACTCGTGG
TGCTGG
