>Addgene plasmid #45952 | pCLX-pTF-R1-DEST-R2-EBR65 | addgene partial sequence | sequence record 67943 | hEF1aprom-F 5'-AACTGGGAAAGTGATGTCGTG-3'
GGTGGGGGAGAACCGTATATAAGTGCAGTAGTCGCCGTGAACGTTCTTTTTCGCAACGGGTTTGCCGCCA
GAACACAGGTGTCGTGACGCGGATCCATGGCCAAGCCTTTGTCTCAAGAAGAATCCACCCTCATTGAAAG
AGCAACGGCTACAATCAACAGCATCCCCATCTCTGAAGACTACAGCGTCGCCAGCGCAGCTCTCTCTAGC
GACGGCCGCATCTTCACTGGTGTCAATGTATATCATTTTACTGGGGGACCTTGTGCAGAACTCGTGGTGC
TGGGCACTGCTGCTGCTGCGGCAGCTGGCAACCTGACTTGTATCGTCGCGATCGGAAATGAGAACAGGGG
CATCTTGAGCCCCTGCGGACGGTGCCGACAGGTGCTTCTCGATCTGCATCCTGGGATCAAAGCCATAGTG
AAGGACAGTGATGGACAGCCGACGGCAGTTGGGATTCGTGAATTGCTGCCCTCTGGTTATGTGTGGGAGG
GCGGATCAGGTCAATGTACTAACTACGCTTTGTTGAAGCTTGCCGGCGATGTTGAAAGTAACCCCGGTCC
TATGTCCAGACTGGACAAGAGCAAAGTCATAAACGGCGCTCTGGAATTACTCAATGGAGTCGGTATCGAA
GGCCTGACGACAAGGAAACTCGCTCAAAAGCTGGGAGTTGAGCAGCCTACCCTGTACTGGCACGTGAAGA
ACAAGCGGGCCCTGCTCGATGCCCTGCCAATCGAGATGCTGGACAGGCATCATACCCACTTCTGCCCCCT
GGAAGGCGAGTCATGGCAAGACTTTCTGCGGAACAACGCCAAGTCATTCCGCTGTGCTCTCCTCTCACAT
CGCGACGGGGCTAAAGTGCATCTCGGCACCCGCCCAACAGAGAAACAGTACGAA
