>Addgene plasmid #45952 | pCLX-pTF-R1-DEST-R2-EBR65 | addgene partial sequence | sequence record 67947 | WPRE-R 5'-CATAGCGTAAAAGGAGCAACA-3'
CAGTCAATCTTTCACAAATTTTGTAATCCAGAGGTTGATTGTCGACCGTACGACGCGGATCTTTAGGAGC
TGATCTGACTCAGCAGGGCTGAGAAGTCCATGTCCGCAATGGAGGAGAAGTCTTCATCTCCTGAAAGGAG
GCCATTGGGGAGCCCCGGGGCCCCCAGTGGAGCAGGAGCTGGGTCGGGGGGCCTCTGGGCCCCTGTCACT
AGGCGAGTTATAGCCTCAGGGTACTCCATCAGCATGGGCTCAGTTGTGTGGGGGGCCACAGGTATGCCCT
GGTTCAGCAGCTGCTGAAACTCGGAGTTGTCGACGGATGCCAGGTCTGTGAACACAGCTGGGTCTGTGCT
GTTGCCAAGCAAGGCCCCCAGGTCTTCATCATCAAACTGCAGCTGCAGCAGGGCCTCTGACAGCGTTCCT
TCCCCAGCCTGGGTGGGCTTGGGGGCAGGTGGGGCCACAGCCTGAGGAGGGCCTGGGGCTAGGACTGGGA
CAGGGGCTGGGGCCTGGGCCAGAGCTGATACCATGGCTGGAGCAGGGGCAGGGGCTGGAGCCTGGGGCAG
GACTTGGGGAGGGGCCGGGGCCAAGGCCGAGGCCTGGCTGATCTGCCCAGAAGGAAACACCATGGTGGGA
AACTCATCATAGTTGATGGTGCTCAGGGATGACGTAAAGGGATAGGGCTGGGGTGCTGGCTTGGGGACAG
AAGCTGAGCTGCGGGAAGGCACAGCAATGCGTCGAGGTGGAGGCCGGGGGTCGGTGGGTCCGCTGAAAGG
ACTCTTCTTCATGATGCTCTTGAAGGTCTCATATGTCCTTTTACGTTTC
